>Addgene plasmid #212448 | pTwist-SARS-CoV-2 Spike-deltaC18 C.37 | addgene full sequence | sequence record 432781 | Addgene NGS Result
ATGTTTGTGTTCCTCGTTCTCCTGCCCCTCGTTTCTTCCCAATGCGTGAACCTCACAACTAGAACGCAGC
TCCCACCCGCTTACACGAACTCTTTTACTCGTGGAGTATACTATCCCGATAAAGTCTTTAGGTCCAGTGT
CCTTCATTCTACTCAAGACCTTTTCCTGCCATTCTTCTCAAATGTCACCTGGTTCCATGCTATCCACGTT
TCTGGCACCAACGTAATTAAACGATTTGATAATCCCGTCTTGCCATTTAACGATGGCGTATACTTTGCCT
CAACGGAGAAGTCCAACATTATCCGGGGATGGATATTTGGCACCACCCTGGACTCCAAGACACAGTCTCT
CCTCATTGTGAACAACGCCACCAATGTCGTCATCAAAGTCTGTGAATTTCAATTTTGTAACGATCCCTTT
CTCGGGGTTTATTATCATAAGAATAACAAGTCTTGGATGGAGTCAGAGTTCCGCGTTTACAGTTCCGCTA
ACAACTGTACTTTTGAGTACGTTTCCCAACCATTTCTCATGGATCTTGAAGGGAAGCAAGGCAACTTCAA
GAATCTCCGCGAATTTGTGTTTAAGAATATAGACGGCTACTTCAAAATTTATAGCAAGCATACCCCGATA
AATCTGGTTCGGGATCTCCCTCAAGGCTTCTCCGCGTTGGAACCCCTCGTGGACTTGCCGATTGGCATCA
ACATCACCCGGTTCCAAACCCTTCTTGCCCTTCATAACAGTAGTAGTGGTTGGACAGCGGGCGCAGCAGC
CTACTATGTGGGATATTTGCAACCACGCACCTTTCTTCTCAAATATAACGAAAACGGAACAATTACCGAT
GCCGTAGACTGTGCCCTCGATCCCCTGTCCGAAACTAAATGCACACTCAAGTCCTTCACAGTTGAGAAAG
GCATATACCAAACCAGTAACTTCCGCGTCCAACCCACCGAATCCATTGTTCGATTCCCTAACATCACCAA
TTTGTGTCCTTTCGGTGAAGTATTTAATGCCACTCGATTTGCATCAGTTTATGCCTGGAATCGCAAGCGA
ATATCAAATTGTGTTGCAGATTATAGTGTCCTGTATAATAGCGCATCATTCAGCACTTTTAAGTGTTATG
GGGTCAGCCCTACGAAATTGAATGACTTGTGTTTTACCAACGTTTACGCAGATTCTTTCGTCATACGCGG
CGACGAAGTCCGACAGATTGCACCGGGGCAAACCGGAAAGATAGCAGACTATAATTATAAGTTGCCGGAT
GACTTCACCGGCTGCGTTATAGCATGGAACTCCAATAATCTCGATTCAAAAGTCGGCGGCAACTATAATT
ATCAATACCGCCTGTTTCGCAAGTCAAATCTGAAGCCCTTTGAACGTGACATCTCCACCGAAATTTATCA
AGCTGGCAGCACCCCATGTAATGGAGTGGAAGGGTTTAACTGTTATTCTCCCCTTCAATCATACGGATTT
CAACCAACAAATGGGGTGGGCTATCAACCATATCGGGTGGTAGTCTTGAGCTTTGAGCTGCTCCACGCAC
CGGCTACAGTTTGCGGACCGAAGAAAAGCACTAACCTGGTGAAGAATAAATGTGTGAACTTCAACTTTAA
TGGGCTCACCGGAACAGGGGTGCTGACAGAATCAAACAAGAAATTTCTCCCTTTTCAACAATTTGGTAGA
GACATTGCCGATACCACAGATGCCGTCCGCGATCCGCAAACACTGGAAATCCTCGATATAACACCCTGTA
GCTTCGGCGGGGTCAGCGTGATAACTCCCGGAACGAACACATCCAACCAAGTGGCTGTCCTGTATCAAGG
TGTCAACTGTACCGAAGTCCCTGTGGCGATACACGCCGACCAACTGACACCCACCTGGAGAGTCTACTCA
ACAGGTTCCAATGTCTTTCAAACTAGAGCGGGTTGTCTCATTGGCGCTGAGCATGTCAATAATTCATACG
AATGTGATATTCCTATTGGGGCAGGAATCTGTGCGTCTTATCAAACTCAAACGAACTCACCACGGCGCGC
TCGCTCAGTAGCCAGCCAGTCCATAATCGCCTATACCATGAGTCTCGGGGCTGAGAACTCCGTGGCTTAT
TCAAACAATTCCATCGCAATCCCAACTAACTTTACCATTAGCGTTACCACGGAAATCTTGCCCGTCAGCA
TGACTAAGACGAGCGTAGACTGTACGATGTATATCTGTGGGGATTCCACCGAGTGTAGCAACCTCTTGCT
TCAATACGGGTCTTTCTGTACTCAACTCAACCGAGCATTGACCGGAATTGCGGTCGAACAAGACAAGAAT
ACCCAAGAGGTGTTCGCACAAGTAAAGCAAATATACAAAACGCCGCCAATCAAAGATTTTGGCGGGTTTA
ATTTTAGCCAAATACTGCCAGACCCATCTAAGCCTTCAAAACGCAGCTTTATCGAGGATCTGCTGTTCAA
CAAAGTTACGTTGGCTGACGCGGGTTTCATTAAGCAGTATGGGGATTGTTTGGGAGACATTGCGGCCCGC
GACCTTATCTGTGCTCAAAAATTCAATGGGTTGAACGTTCTGCCCCCTCTGCTCACTGATGAGATGATTG
CACAGTATACATCAGCATTGTTGGCAGGAACCATTACATCCGGCTGGACTTTTGGCGCGGGTGCGGCCCT
TCAAATACCTTTCGCTATGCAAATGGCTTACAGATTCAATGGGATTGGTGTCACGCAAAATGTATTGTAT
GAAAATCAGAAGCTGATCGCTAATCAATTTAACAGCGCGATTGGCAAGATCCAAGATTCACTGTCAAGCA
CAGCGTCCGCCCTCGGCAAACTCCAAGATGTTGTGAATCAAAACGCCCAGGCCCTGAATACCCTCGTGAA
GCAACTGAGTTCTAACTTCGGCGCAATCTCCAGCGTCCTCAACGACATATTGTCCAGACTTGATAAGGTG
GAAGCCGAGGTGCAAATTGATCGGCTCATCACAGGCAGGCTCCAGTCACTCCAAACTTATGTGACACAAC
AGTTGATCCGGGCTGCTGAGATACGAGCAAGCGCCAACCTGGCCGCCACTAAAATGTCAGAGTGCGTGCT
CGGGCAGTCCAAACGGGTTGACTTTTGTGGCAAGGGCTATCACTTGATGTCCTTCCCCCAATCCGCCCCA
CATGGAGTGGTCTTTCTCCACGTCACTTATGTCCCTGCTCAAGAGAAGAACTTTACGACAGCTCCAGCAA
TCTGTCACGATGGCAAAGCGCACTTTCCCAGGGAAGGCGTTTTCGTCAGTAATGGCACGCATTGGTTTGT
GACCCAAAGGAATTTCTATGAACCCCAAATCATAACCACTGACAATACATTTGTCTCAGGCAACTGTGAT
GTGGTCATTGGGATCGTGAACAACACGGTATATGATCCCCTGCAACCCGAGTTGGATAGCTTCAAAGAGG
AATTGGATAAATACTTTAAGAATCATACTTCACCCGATGTTGATCTCGGGGACATATCAGGAATAAATGC
AAGTGTCGTCAACATTCAGAAAGAGATTGATCGCCTTAATGAGGTCGCCAAGAACTTGAATGAATCTTTG
ATCGACTTGCAAGAACTGGGCAAATACGAACAATATATTAAATGGCCCTGGTACATTTGGTTGGGCTTTA
TCGCCGGACTTATAGCTATCGTTATGGTCACAATTATGTTGTGCTGTATGACTAGCTGTTGTTCCTGCTT
GAAAGGATGTTGCAGTTGCGGATCTTGTTGTAAATAAAGGATCCTCTAGAAGTTGTCTCCTCCTGCACTG
ACTGACTGATACAATCGATTTCTGGATCCGCAGGCCTAATCAACCTCTGGATTACAAAATTTGTGAAAGA
TTGACTGGTATTCTTAACTATGTTGCTCCTTTTACGCTATGTGGATACGCTGCTTTAATGCCTTTGTATC
ATGCTATTGCTTCCCGTATGGCTTTCATTTTCTCCTCCTTGTATAAATCCTGGTTGCTGTCTCTTTATGA
GGAGTTGTGGCCCGTTGTCAGGCAACGTGGCGTGGTGTGCACTGTGTTTGCTGACGCAACCCCCACTGGT
TGGGGCATTGCCACCACCTGTCAGCTCCTTTCCGGGACTTTCGCTTTCCCCCTCCCTATTGCCACGGCGG
AACTCATCGCCGCCTGCCTTGCCCGCTGCTGGACAGGGGCTCGGCTGTTGGGCACTGACAATTCCGTGGT
GTTGTCGGGGAAGCTGACGTCCTTTCCATGGCTGCTCGCCTGTGTTGCCACCTGGATTCTGCGCGGGACG
TCCTTCTGCTACGTCCCTTCGGCCCTCAATCCAGCGGACCTTCCTTCCCGCGGCCTGCTGCCGGCTCTGC
GGCCTCTTCCGCGTCTTCGCCTTCGCCCTCAGACGAGTCGGATCTCCCTTTGGGCCGCCTCCCCGCCTGT
CTAGCTTGACTGACTGAGATACAGCGTACCTTCAGCTCACAGACATGATAAGATACATTGATGAGTTTGG
ACAAACCACAACTAGAATGCAGTGAAAAAAATGCTTTATTTGTGAAATTTGTGATGCTATTGCTTTATTT
GTAACCATTATAAGCTGCAATAAACAAGTTAACAACAACAATTGCATTCATTTTATGTTTCAGGTTCAGG
GGGAGGTGTGGGAGGTTTTTTAAAGCAAGTAAAACCTCTACAAATGTGGTATTGGCCCATCTCTATCGGT
ATCGTAGCATAACCCCTTGGGGCCTCTAAACGGGTCTTGAGGGGTTTTTTGTGCCCCTCGGGCCGGATTG
CTATCTACCGGCATTGGCGCAGAAAAAAATGCCTGATGCGACGCTGCGCGTCTTATACTCCCACATATGC
CAGATTCAGCAACGGATACGGCTTCCCCAACTTGCCCACTTCCATACGTGTCCTCCTTACCAGAAATTTA
TCCTTAAGGTCGTCAGCTATCCTGCAGGCGATCTCTCGATTTCGATCAAGACATTCCTTTAATGGTCTTT
TCTGGACACCACTAGGGGTCAGAAGTAGTTCATCAAACTTTCTTCCCTCCCTAATCTCATTGGTTACCTT
GGGCTATCGAAACTTAATTAAGCGATCTGCATCTCAATTAGTCAGCAACCATAGTCCCGCCCCTAACTCC
GCCCATCCCGCCCCTAACTCCGCCCAGTTCCGCCCATTCTCCGCCCCATCGCTGACTAATTTTTTTTATT
TATGCAGAGGCCGAGGCCGCCTCGGCCTCTGAGCTATTCCAGAAGTAGTGAGGAGGCTTTTTTGGAGGCC
TAGGCTTTTGCAAAGGAGGTAGCCAACATGATTGAACAAGATGGATTGCACGCAGGTTCTCCCGCCGCTT
GGGTGGAGAGGCTATTCGGCTATGACTGGGCACAACAGACAATCGGCTGCTCTGATGCCGCCGTGTTCCG
GCTGTCAGCGCAGGGGCGCCCGGTTCTTTTTGTCAAGACCGACCTGTCCGGTGCCCTGAATGAACTCCAG
GACGAGGCAGCGCGGCTATCGTGGCTGGCCACGACGGGCGTTCCTTGCGCAGCTGTGCTCGACGTTGTCA
CTGAAGCGGGAAGGGACTGGCTGCTATTGGGCGAAGTGCCGGGGCAGGATCTCCTGTCATCTCACCTTGC
TCCTGCCGAGAAAGTATCCATCATGGCTGATGCAATGCGGCGGCTGCATACGCTTGATCCGGCTACCTGC
CCATTCGACCACCAAGCGAAACATCGCATCGAGCGAGCACGTACTCGGATGGAAGCCGGTCTTGTCGATC
AGGATGATCTGGACGAAGAGCATCAGGGGCTCGCGCCAGCCGAACTGTTCGCCAGGCTCAAGGCGCGGAT
GCCCGACGGCGAGGATCTCGTCGTGACCCACGGCGATGCCTGCTTGCCGAATATCATGGTGGAAAATGGC
CGCTTTTCTGGATTCATCGACTGTGGCCGGCTGGGTGTGGCGGACCGCTATCAGGACATAGCGTTGGCTA
CCCGTGATATTGCTGAAGAGCTTGGCGGCGAATGGGCTGACCGCTTCCTCGTGCTTTACGGTATCGCCGC
TCCCGATTCGCAGCGCATCGCCTTCTATCGCCTTCTTGACGAGTTCTTCTAGTATGTAAGCCCTGTGCCT
TCTAGTTGCCAGCCATCTGTTGTTTGCCCCTCCCCCGTGCCTTCCTTGACCCTGGAAGGTGCCACTCCCA
CTGTCCTTTCCTAATAAAATGAGGAAATTGCATCGCATTGTCTGAGTAGGTGTCATTCTATTCTGGGGGG
TGGGGTGGGGCAGGACAGCAAGGGGGAGGATTGGGAAGACAATAGCAGGCATGCTGGGGATGCGGTGGGC
TCTATGGTTAATTAACCAGTCAAGTCAGCTACTTGGCGAGATCGACTTGTCTGGGTTTCGACTACGCTCA
GAATTGCGTCAGTCAAGTTCGATCTGGTCCTTGCTATTGCACCCGTTCTCCGATTACGAGTTTCATTTAA
ATCATGTGAGCAAAAGGCCAGCAAAAGGCCAGGAACCGTAAAAAGGCCGCGTTGCTGGCGTTTTTCCATA
GGCTCCGCCCCCCTGACGAGCATCACAAAAATCGACGCTCAAGTCAGAGGTGGCGAAACCCGACAGGACT
ATAAAGATACCAGGCGTTTCCCCCTGGAAGCTCCCTCGTGCGCTCTCCTGTTCCGACCCTGCCGCTTACC
GGATACCTGTCCGCCTTTCTCCCTTCGGGAAGCGTGGCGCTTTCTCATAGCTCACGCTGTAGGTATCTCA
GTTCGGTGTAGGTCGTTCGCTCCAAGCTGGGCTGTGTGCACGAACCCCCCGTTCAGCCCGACCGCTGCGC
CTTATCCGGTAACTATCGTCTTGAGTCCAACCCGGTAAGACACGACTTATCGCCACTGGCAGCAGCCACT
GGTAACAGGATTAGCAGAGCGAGGTATGTAGGCGGTGCTACAGAGTTCTTGAAGTGGTGGCCTAACTACG
GCTACACTAGAAGAACAGTATTTGGTATCTGCGCTCTGCTGAAGCCAGTTACCTTCGGAAAAAGAGTTGG
TAGCTCTTGATCCGGCAAACAAACCACCGCTGGTAGCGGTGGTTTTTTTGTTTGCAAGCAGCAGATTACG
CGCAGAAAAAAAGGATCTCAAGAAGATCCTTTGATCTTTTCTACGGGGTCTGACGCTCAGTGGAACGAAA
ACTCACGTTAAGGGATTTTGGTCATGAGATTATCAAAAAGGATCTTCACCTAGATCCTTTTAAATTAAAA
ATGAAGTTTTAAATCAATCTAAAGTATATATGAGTAAACTTGGTCTGACAGTTACCAATGCTTAATCAGT
GAGGCACCTATCTCAGCGATCTGTCTATTTCGTTCATCCATAGTTGCATTTAAATTTCCGAACTCTCCAA
GGCCCTCGTCGGAAAATCTTCAAACCTTTCGTCCGATCCATCTTGCAGGCTACCTCTCGAACGAACTATC
GCAAGTCTCTTGGCCGGCCTTGCGCCTTGGCTATTGCTTGGCAGCGCCTATCGCCAGGTATTACTCCAAT
CCCGAATATCCGAGATCGGGATCACCCGAGAGAAGTTCAACCTACATCCTCAATCCCGATCTATCCGAGA
TCCGAGGAATATCGAAATCGGGGCGCGCCTGGTGTACCGAGAACGATCCTCTCAGTGCGAGTCTCGACGA
TCCATATCGTTGCTTGGCAGTCAGCCAGTCGGAATCCAGCTTGGGACCCAGGAAGTCCAATCGTCAGATA
TTGTACTCAAGCCTGGTCACGGCAGCGTACCGATCTGTTTAAACCTAGATATTGATAGTCTGATCGGTCA
ACGTATAATCGAGTCCTAGCTTTTGCAAACATCTATCAAGAGACAGGATCAGCAGGAGGCTTTCGCATGA
GTATTCAACATTTCCGTGTCGCCCTTATTCCCTTTTTTGCGGCATTTTGCCTTCCTGTTTTTGCTCACCC
AGAAACGCTGGTGAAAGTAAAAGATGCTGAAGATCAGTTGGGTGCGCGAGTGGGTTACATCGAACTGGAT
CTCAACAGCGGTAAGATCCTTGAGAGTTTTCGCCCCGAAGAACGCTTTCCAATGATGAGCACTTTTAAAG
TTCTGCTATGTGGCGCGGTATTATCCCGTATTGACGCCGGGCAAGAGCAACTCGGTCGCCGCATACACTA
TTCTCAGAATGACTTGGTTGAGTATTCACCAGTCACAGAAAAGCATCTTACGGATGGCATGACAGTAAGA
GAATTATGCAGTGCTGCCATAACCATGAGTGATAACACTGCGGCCAACTTACTTCTGACAACGATTGGAG
GACCGAAGGAGCTAACCGCTTTTTTGCACAACATGGGGGATCATGTAACTCGCCTTGATCGTTGGGAACC
GGAGCTGAATGAAGCCATACCAAACGACGAGCGTGACACCACGATGCCTGTAGCAATGGCAACAACCTTG
CGTAAACTATTAACTGGCGAACTACTTACTCTAGCTTCCCGGCAACAGTTGATAGACTGGATGGAGGCGG
ATAAAGTTGCAGGACCACTTCTGCGCTCGGCCCTTCCGGCTGGCTGGTTTATTGCTGATAAATCTGGAGC
CGGTGAGCGTGGGTCTCGCGGTATCATTGCAGCACTGGGGCCAGATGGTAAGCCCTCCCGTATCGTAGTT
ATCTACACGACGGGGAGTCAGGCAACTATGGATGAACGAAATAGACAGATCGCTGAGATAGGTGCCTCAC
TGATTAAGCATTGGTAACCGATTCTAGGTGCATTGGCGCAGAAAAAAATGCCTGATGCGACGCTGCGCGT
CTTATACTCCCACATATGCCAGATTCAGCAACGGATACGGCTTCCCCAACTTGCCCACTTCCATACGTGT
CCTCCTTACCAGAAATTTATCCTTAAGATCCCGAATCGTTTAAACTCGACTCTGGCTCTATCGAATCTCC
GTCGTTTCGAGCTTACGCGAACAGCCGTGGCGCTCATTTGCTCGTCGGGCATCGAATCTCGTCAGCTATC
GTCAGCTTACCTTTTTGGCAGCGATCGCGGCTCCCGACATCTTGGACCATTAGCTCCACAGGTATCTTCT
TCCCTCTAGTGGTCATAACAGCAGCTTCAGCTACCTCTCAATTCAAAAAACCCCTCAAGACCCGTTTAGA
GGCCCCAAGGGGTTATGCTATCAATCGTTGCGTTACACACACAAAAAACCAACACACATCCATCTTCGAT
GGATAGCGATTTTATTATCTAACTGCTGATCGAGTGTAGCCAGATCTAGTAATCAATTACGGGGTCATTA
GTTCATAGCCCATATATGGAGTTCCGCGTTACATAACTTACGGTAAATGGCCCGCCTGGCTGACCGCCCA
ACGACCCCCGCCCATTGACGTCAATAATGACGTATGTTCCCATAGTAACGCCAATAGGGACTTTCCATTG
ACGTCAATGGGTGGAGTATTTACGGTAAACTGCCCACTTGGCAGTACATCAAGTGTATCATATGCCAAGT
ACGCCCCCTATTGACGTCAATGACGGTAAATGGCCCGCCTGGCATTATGCCCAGTACATGACCTTATGGG
ACTTTCCTACTTGGCAGTACATCTACGTATTAGTCATCGCTATTACCATGCTGATGCGGTTTTGGCAGTA
CATCAATGGGCGTGGATAGCGGTTTGACTCACGGGGATTTCCAAGTCTCCACCCCATTGACGTCAATGGG
AGTTTGTTTTGGCACCAAAATCAACGGGACTTTCCAAAATGTCGTAACAACTCCGCCCCATTGACGCAAA
TGGGCGGTAGGCGTGTACGGTGGGAGGTCTATATAAGCAGAGCTGGTTTAGTGAACCGTCAGATCGCCTG
GAGACGCCATCCACGCTGTTTTGACCTCCATAGAAGACACCGGGACCGATCCAGCCTCCCCTCGAAGCTT
ACATGTGGTACCGAGCTCGGATCCTGAGAACTTCAGGGTGAGTCTATGGGACCCTTGATGTTTTCTTTCC
CCTTCTTTTCTATGGTTAAGTTCATGTCATAGGAAGGGGAGAAGTAACAGGGTACACATATTGACCAAAT
CAGGGTAATTTTGCATTTGTAATTTTAAAAAATGCTTTCTTCTTTTAATATACTTTTTTGTTTATCTTAT
TTCTAATACTTTCCCTAATCTCTTTCTTTCAGGGCAATAATGATACAATGTATCATGCCTCTTTGCACCA
TTCTAAAGAATAACAGTGATAATTTCTGGGTTAAGGCAATAGCAATATTTCTGCATATAAATATTTCTGC
ATATAAATTGTAACTGATGTAAGAGGTTTCATATTGCTAATAGCAGCTACAATCCAGCTACCATTCTGCT
TTTATTTTATGGTTGGGATAAGGCTGGATTATTCTGAGTCCAAGCTAGGCCCTTTTGCTAATCATGTTCA
TACCTCTTATCTTCCTCCCACAGCTCCTGGGCAACGTGCTGGTCTGTGTGCTGGCCCATCACTTTGGCAA
AGGCGGCCGCC
Features (pLannotate 1.2.2; 21 found; start..end, strand, type, name):
      1..3744    +  CDS            S: SPIKE_SARS2 - Experimental evidence at protein level: Swiss-Prot protein existence level 1. [Spike glycoprotein]: May down-regulate host tetherin (BST2) by lysosomal degradation, thereby counteracting its antiviral activity. From Severe acute respiratory syndrome coronavirus 2 (2019-nCoV) (SARS-CoV-2).
   3818..4406    +  misc_feature   WPRE: woodchuck hepatitis virus posttranscriptional regulatory element
   4459..4580    -  polyA_signal   SV40 poly(A) signal: SV40 polyadenylation signal
   4603..4672    -  CDS            large T antigen (fragment): large T antigen from SV40 (simian virus 40)
   4695..4741    +  terminator     T7 terminator: transcription terminator for bacteriophage T7 RNA polymerase
   4771..4907    +  terminator     rrnG terminator: transcription terminator from the E. coli ribosomal RNA rrnG operon (Albrechtsen et al., 1991)
   4952..5023    +  misc_feature   3' β-globin insulator: insulator downstream of the human β-globin locus (Farrell et al., 2002)
   5068..5264    +  promoter       SV40 promoter: SV40 early promoter
   5278..6069    +  CDS            neo: KKA2_KLEPN - Also known as kan, nptII. Experimental evidence at protein level: Swiss-Prot protein existence level 1. Resistance to kanamycin, neomycin, paromomycin, ribostamycin, butirosin and gentamicin B. From Klebsiella pneumoniae.
   6083..6307    +  polyA_signal   bGH poly(A) signal: bovine growth hormone polyadenylation signal
   6503..7091    -  rep_origin     ori: high-copy-number ColE1/pMB1/pBR322/pUC origin of replication
   7263..7327    -  CDS            bla(M) (fragment): β-lactamase lacking the signal sequence; bla(M); allows cytosolic expression of β-lactamase
   7837..8697    +  CDS            AmpR: β-lactamase; bla; confers resistance to ampicillin, carbenicillin, and related antibiotics
   8710..8846    +  terminator     rrnG terminator: transcription terminator from the E. coli ribosomal RNA rrnG operon (Albrechtsen et al., 1991)
   8998..9069    +  misc_feature   5' β-globin insulator: insulator upstream of the human β-globin locus (Farrell et al., 2002)
   9074..9120    -  terminator     T7 terminator: transcription terminator for bacteriophage T7 RNA polymerase
   9138..9186    -  polyA_signal   poly(A) signal: synthetic polyadenylation signal
   9267..9570    +  enhancer       CMV enhancer: human cytomegalovirus immediate early enhancer
   9643..9660    -  promoter       CMV promoter (fragment): human cytomegalovirus (CMV) immediate early promoter
   9723..9774    +  promoter       CMVd2 promoter: truncated human cytomegalovirus (CMV) immediate early promoter that yields moderately reduced expression relative to the full-length promoter
   9908..10383   +  intron         β-globin intron: internally truncated intron from human β-globin
