[The description below was written by a language model from this plasmid's Addgene catalogue record and pLannotate feature annotations shown in this document.]
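Description:
pTwist-SARS-CoV-2 Spike-deltaC18 C.37 is a mammalian expression plasmid built on the Twist pTwist-CMV-BetaGlobin-WPRE-Neo backbone. It encodes the spike glycoprotein of the SARS-CoV-2 C.37 lineage for use in pseudovirus production. The insert carries the substitutions G75V, T76I, L452Q, F490S, D614G and T859N, together with a deletion of residues R246–G252 accompanied by D253N. The "deltaC18" in the name suggests removal of the last 18 residues of the cytoplasmic tail, a truncation commonly used to improve spike incorporation into pseudotyped particles, though the record does not spell this out. The plasmid is about 10.4 kb, replicates in E. coli from a high-copy ColE1/pUC-type origin, and is selected with ampicillin through the β-lactamase gene.

The catalogue entry lists the promoter as CAG. However, the annotated sequence and the backbone name instead point to a CMV enhancer with CMV promoter elements followed by a truncated human β-globin intron immediately upstream of the spike coding sequence. Downstream of the spike ORF sit a WPRE, which enhances transcript stability and expression, and an SV40 polyadenylation signal. A separate cassette with the SV40 early promoter, the neomycin phosphotransferase gene and a bGH poly(A) signal allows G418 selection in mammalian cells. β-globin insulator elements and bacterial and T7 terminators flank the units to limit transcriptional interference.

The plasmid is intended for transfection into producer cells to supply the envelope protein for spike-pseudotyped particles. In the associated study, such pseudoviruses were used to assess how SARS-CoV-2 variants escape neutralising antibodies elicited by mRNA vaccination.
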