Addgene plasmid #212448: pTwist-SARS-CoV-2 Spike-deltaC18 C.37
Purpose: Encodes SARS-CoV-2 spike G75V ,T76I ,deltaR246-G252+D253N ,L452Q ,F490S ,D614G ,T859N for pseudovirus production
Depositing lab: Alejandro Balazs. Depositing organization: Massachusetts General Hospital. Publication: Ongoing evolution of SARS-CoV-2 drives escape from mRNA vaccine-induced humoral immunity. Roederer AL, Cao Y, Denis KS, Sheehan ML, Li CJ, Lam EC, Gregory DJ, Poznansky MC, Iafrate AJ, Canaday DH, Gravenstein S, Garcia-Beltran WF, Balazs AB. medRxiv [Preprint]. 2024 Mar 7:2024.03.05.24303815. doi: 10.1101/2024.03.05.24303815. PubMed 38496628.
Backbone
  Vector backbone: pTwist-CMV-BetaGlobin-WPRE-Neo
  Backbone manufacturer: Twist
  Vector type: Mammalian Expression
Growth in bacteria
  Bacterial resistance: Ampicillin, 100 μg/mL
  Growth temperature: 37°C
  Growth strain: DH5alpha
  Copy number: High Copy
Gene/Insert
  Gene/Insert name: SARS-CoV-2 Spike G75V ,T76I ,deltaR246-G252+D253N ,L452Q ,F490S ,D614G ,T859N
  Species: Severe acute respiratory syndrome coronavirus 2
  Mutation: G75V ,T76I ,deltaR246-G252+D253N ,L452Q ,F490S ,D614G ,T859N
  Entrez Gene: S (a.k.a. GU280_gp02, spike glycoprotein)
  Promoter: CAG
  Cloning method: Ligation Independent Cloning
Terms and licenses: Academic/Nonprofit Terms; Industry Terms: Not Available to Industry
Depositor comments: Please visit https://www.medrxiv.org/content/10.1101/2024.03.05.24303815v1 for medRxiv preprint.
How to cite: pTwist-SARS-CoV-2 Spike-deltaC18 C.37 was a gift from Alejandro Balazs (Addgene plasmid # 212448 ; http://n2t.net/addgene:212448 ; RRID:Addgene_212448)
